Addgene plasmid #74034: FH95pUP95GpW (E4)
Purpose: lentiviral expression of Psd95 shRNA and Psd95-GFPpren fusion
Depositing lab: Robert Malenka & Oliver Schluter & Weifeng Xu. Depositing organization: Stanford University. Publication: Molecular dissociation of the role of PSD-95 in regulating synaptic strength and LTD. Xu W, Schluter OM, Steiner P, Czervionke BL, Sabatini B, Malenka RC. Neuron. 2008 Jan 24;57(2):248-62. doi: 10.1016/j.neuron.2007.11.027. PubMed 18215622.
Backbone
  Vector backbone: FUGW
  Backbone manufacturer: David Baltimore (Addgene plasmid # 14883)
  Backbone size w/o insert (bp): 9941
  Vector type: Mammalian Expression, Lentiviral, RNAi
Growth in bacteria
  Bacterial resistance: Ampicillin, 100 μg/mL
  Growth temperature: 37°C
  Growth strain: NEB Stable
  Copy number: High Copy
Gene/Insert
  Gene/Insert name: Psd95
  gRNA/shRNA sequence: GGA CAT CCA GGC ACA CAA G
  Species: R. norvegicus (rat)
  Promoter: H1
  Cloning method: Restriction Enzyme; 5′ cloning site EcoRI (not destroyed); 3′ cloning site BstBI (destroyed during cloning)
  Sequencing primers: 5′ H1 tcgctatgtgttctgggaaa
Terms and licenses: Academic/Nonprofit Terms; Industry Terms: Not Available to Industry
Depositor comments: Map: FHUGW-(pUb)-HinDIII-SalI-XbaI-(P95)-KpnI-ApaI-SmaI-BamHI-(GFPpren-BsrGI-)-BsrBI-EcoRV-HinDIII-ClaI
How to cite: FH95pUP95GpW (E4) was a gift from Robert Malenka & Oliver Schluter & Weifeng Xu (Addgene plasmid # 74034 ; http://n2t.net/addgene:74034 ; RRID:Addgene_74034)
