[The description below was written by a language model from this plasmid's Addgene catalogue record.]
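Description:
FH95pUP95GpW (E4) is a lentiviral transfer plasmid built on the FUGW backbone and classified for mammalian expression, lentiviral delivery and RNAi. It is maintained in bacteria as a high-copy plasmid under ampicillin selection. The record recommends a recombination-reduced strain, as is usual for vectors carrying repeated viral LTR sequences. No feature table is provided, so the viral elements and the bacterial origin can only be inferred from the FUGW parentage and are not individually documented here.

The construct carries two expression units designed for a "molecular replacement" strategy. The first unit is an H1 promoter, an RNA polymerase III promoter commonly used for small hairpin RNAs, driving an shRNA directed against rat Psd95, the postsynaptic scaffolding protein PSD-95. The second unit is outlined in the depositor's map. It places a ubiquitin promoter (pUb) upstream of a PSD-95 coding sequence (P95) joined through a short polylinker to "GFPpren". The name suggests GFP carrying a prenylation motif that would provide a lipid membrane anchor, but the record does not define this element. It also does not state whether the PSD-95 cDNA is full length or altered, or how it escapes the co-expressed shRNA. The trailing "W" in the name presumably reflects the WPRE of FUGW, which enhances transcript expression.

A single virus therefore knocks down endogenous PSD-95 while supplying a fluorescent recombinant version in the same transduced cell. The associated publication concerns the role of PSD-95 in regulating synaptic strength and long-term depression, which fits use of the vector in neurons to test how particular forms of the protein support these functions.
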