>Addgene plasmid #74034 | FH95pUP95GpW (E4) | addgene partial sequence | sequence record 140892 | FUGW-Fwd 5'-ATTACAGGGACAGCAGAGATCC-3'
TCATCAACCCGCTCCAAGGAATCGCGGGCCCAGTGTCACTAGGCGGGAACACCCAGCGCGCGTGCGCCCT
GGCAGGAAGATGGCTGTGAGGGACAGGGGAGTGGCGCCCTGCAATATTTGCATGTCGCTATGTGTTCTGG
GAAATCACCATAAACGTGAAATGTCTTTGGATTTGGGAATCTTATAAGTTCTGTATGAGACCACAGATCC
CCGGACATCCAGGCACACAAGTTCAAGAGACTTGTGTGCCTGGATGTCCTTTTTGGAAAGCTTATCGAAT
TAATTAACCCGTGTCGGCTCCAGATCTGGCCTCCGCGCCGGGTTTTGGCGCCTCCCGCGGGCGCCCCCCT
CCTCACGGCGAGCGCTGCCACGTCAGACGAAGGGCGCAGCGAGCGTCCTGATCCTTCCGCCCGGACGCTC
AGGACAGCGGCCCGCTGCTCATAAGACTCGGCCTTAGAACCCCAGTATCAGCAGAAGGACATTTTAGGAC
GGGACTTGGGTGACTCTAGGGCACTGGTTTTCTTTCCAGAGAGCGGAACAGGCGAGGAAAAGTAGTCCCT
TCTCGGCGATTCTGCGGAGGGATCTCCGTGGGGCGGTGAACGCCGATGATTATATAAGGACGCGCCGGGT
GTGGCACAGCTAGTTCCGTCGCAGCCGGGATTTGGGTCGCGGTTCTTGTTTGTGGATCGCTGTGATCGTC
ACTTGGTGAGTAGCGGGCTGCTGGGCTGGCCGGG
