>Addgene plasmid #74034 | FH95pUP95GpW (E4) | addgene partial sequence | sequence record 140999 | WPRE-R 5'-CATAGCGTAAAAGGAGCAACA-3'
TTTGTAATCCAGAGGTTGATTATCGATAAGCTTGATATCGAATTGGCCGCTCACATGATAGAACAAGACT
TAGATCTGTGCTTCTTCATGTCCTTGTACAGCTCGTCCATGCCGAGAGTGATCCCGGCGGCGGTCACGAA
CTCCAGCAGGACCATGTGATCGCGCTTCTCGTTGGGGTCTTTGCTCAGGGCGGACTGGGTGCTCAGGTAG
TGGTTGTCGGGCAGCAGCACGGGGCCGTCGCCGATGGGGGTGTTCTGCTGGTAGTGGTCGGCGAGCTGCA
CGCTGCCGTCCTCGATGTTGTGGCGGATCTTGAAGTTCACCTTGATGCCGTTCTTCTGCTTGTCGGCCAT
GATATAGACGTTGTGGCTGTTGTAGTTGTACTCCAGCTTGTGCCCCAGGATGTTGCCGTCCTCCTTGAAG
TCGATGCCCTTCAGCTCGATGCGGTTCACCAGGGTGTCGCCCTCGAACTTCACCTCGGCGCGGGTCTTGT
AGTTGCCGTCGTCCTTGAAGAAGATGGTGCGCTCCTGGACGTAGCCTTCGGGCATGGCGGACTTGAAGAA
GTCGTGCTGCTTCATGTGGTCGGGGTAGCGGCTGAAGCACTGCACGCCGTAGGTCAGGGTGGTCACGAGG
GTGGGCCAGGGCACGGGCAGCTTGCCGGTGGTGCAGATGAACTTCAGGGTCAGCTTGCCGTAGGTGGCAT
CGCCCTCGCCCTCGCCGGACACGCTGAACTTGTGGCCGTTTACGTCGCCGTCCAGCTCGACCAGGATGG
