>Addgene plasmid #74034 | FH95pUP95GpW (E4) | addgene partial sequence | sequence record 141078 | hUBCpro-F 5'-TGAAGCTCCGGTTTTGAACT-3'
AATGTAATCATTTGGGTCAATATGTAATTTTCAGTGTTAGACTAGTAAATTGTCCGCTAAATTCTGGCCG
TTTTTGGCTTTTTTGTTAGACGAAGCTTGGGCTGCAGGTCGACTCTAGAGGATCAATTCGCCCTTTCTAG
ACCACCATGGACTGTCTCTGTATAGTGACAACCAAGAAATACCGCTACCAAGATGAAGACACGCCCCCTC
TGGAACACAGCCCGGCCCACCTCCCCAACCAGGCCAATTCTCCCCCTGTGATTGTCAACACGGACACCCT
AGAAGCCCCAGGATATGAGTTGCAGGTGAATGGAACAGAGGGGGAGATGGAGTATGAGGAGATCACATTG
GAAAGGGGTAACTCAGGTCTGGGCTTCAGCATCGCAGGTGGCACTGACAACCCGCACATCGGTGACGACC
CGTCCATTTTTATCACCAAGATCATTCCTGGTGGGGCTGCAGCCCAGGATGGCCGCCTCAGGGTCAATGA
CAGCATCCTGTTTGTAAATGAAGTGGATGTTCGGGAGGTGACCCATTCAGCTGCGGTGGAGGCCCTCAAA
GAGGCAGGTTCCATCGTTCGCCTCTATGTCATGCGCCGGAAACCCCCAGCCGAAAAGGTCATGGAGATCA
AACTCATCAAAGGGCCTAAAGGACTTGGCTTCAGCATTGCGGGGGGCGTTGGGAACCAGCACATCCCTGG
AGATAACAGCATCTATGTAACGAAGATCATCGAAGGAGGTGCTGCCCACAAGGATGGCAGGTTGCAGATT
GGAGACAAGATCCTGGCGGTCAACAGTGTGGGGCTGGAGGACGTCATGCACGAGGATGCCGTGGCAGCC
